Addgene plasmid #76446: MERTK gRNA (BRDN0001146205)
Purpose: 3rd generation lentiviral gRNA plasmid targeting human MERTK
Depositing lab: John Doench & David Root. Depositing organization: Broad Institute. Publication: Optimized sgRNA design to maximize activity and minimize off-target effects of CRISPR-Cas9. Doench JG, Fusi N, Sullender M, Hegde M, Vaimberg EW, Donovan KF, Smith I, Tothova Z, Wilen C, Orchard R, Virgin HW, Listgarten J, Root DE. Nat Biotechnol. 2016 Jan 18. doi: 10.1038/nbt.3437. PubMed 26780180.
Backbone
  Vector backbone: lentiGuide-Puro
  Backbone manufacturer: Zhang Lab (Addgene plasmid # 52963)
  Vector type: Mammalian Expression, Lentiviral, CRISPR
  Selectable markers: Puromycin
Growth in bacteria
  Bacterial resistance: Ampicillin, 100 μg/mL
  Growth temperature: 37°C
  Growth strain: DH5alpha
  Copy number: High Copy
Gene/Insert
  Gene/Insert name: MERTK (alt names: MERTK; NM_006343.2)
  gRNA/shRNA sequence: ATGACTGAGCCATTACTCAG
  Species: H. sapiens (human)
  Entrez Gene: MERTK (a.k.a. MER, RP38, Tyro12, c-Eyk, c-mer)
  Promoter: hU6
  Cloning method: Unknown
  Sequencing primers: 5′ U6-F; 3′ pS2-R
Terms and licenses: Academic/Nonprofit Terms; Industry Terms: Not Available to Industry
Depositor comments: The gRNA was designed to target the following Genbank reference sequence(s): NM_006343.2. Note that this plasmid does NOT contain Cas9. It should be used in conjunction with lentiCas9-Blast (Addgene #52962) or otherwise with cell lines already expressing Cas9. Browse the full kinome gRNA library at http://www.addgene.org/pooled-library/broadgpp-human-kinome/ or visit http://www.broadinstitute.org/rnai/public/ for detailed protocols and information.
How to cite: MERTK gRNA (BRDN0001146205) was a gift from John Doench & David Root (Addgene plasmid # 76446 ; http://n2t.net/addgene:76446 ; RRID:Addgene_76446)
