[The description below was written by a language model from this plasmid's Addgene catalogue record and pLannotate feature annotations shown in this document.]
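Description:
MERTK gRNA (BRDN0001146205) is a third-generation lentiviral CRISPR guide plasmid built on the lentiGuide-Puro backbone, carrying a single guide RNA directed against human MERTK (designed against the NM_006343.2 transcript). The 8.3 kb plasmid is propagated in E. coli at high copy through a ColE1/pUC-type origin with ampicillin selection from the β-lactamase gene. The backbone also retains an f1 origin, an SV40 origin and poly(A) signal, and remnants of a lac/T7/T3 cloning region.

The viral transfer cassette begins with an RSV promoter fused to a truncated HIV-1 5' LTR, which makes genomic RNA production Tat-independent. This is followed by the Ψ packaging signal with a partial gag sequence and the Rev response element for Rev-dependent nuclear export. Downstream, a human U6 RNA polymerase III promoter drives the MERTK-specific spacer joined to the Streptococcus pyogenes Cas9 guide scaffold. A central polypurine tract/termination sequence, which aids nuclear import of the viral genome, follows. A separate EF-1α core promoter with its intron A then expresses puromycin N-acetyltransferase for selection of transduced mammalian cells, and a WPRE enhances transcript expression. The cassette ends in a ΔU3 self-inactivating 3' LTR, so the integrated provirus lacks LTR promoter activity.

The plasmid does not encode Cas9. It is intended for use alongside a separate Cas9 vector such as lentiCas9-Blast, or in cells that already express Cas9, to disrupt MERTK. It belongs to a human kinome guide collection built around optimized sgRNA design rules.
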