Features (pLannotate 1.2.2; 29 found; start..end, strand, type, name):
     14..80      +  CDS            small t antigen (fragment): SV40 (simian virus 40) small t antigen
    106..317     +  promoter       EF-1α core promoter: core promoter for human elongation factor EF-1α
    318..1256    +  intron         EF-1α intron A: intron upstream of the start codon of human EF-1α
   1278..1877    +  CDS            PuroR (fragment): puromycin N-acetyltransferase; pac from Streptomyces; confers resistance to puromycin
   1893..2481    +  misc_feature   WPRE: woodchuck hepatitis virus posttranscriptional regulatory element
   2532..2551    +  misc_feature   cPPT/CTS (fragment): central polypurine tract and central termination sequence of HIV-1
   2553..2786    +  LTR            3' LTR (ΔU3): self-inactivating 3' long terminal repeat (LTR) from HIV-1
   2864..2985    +  polyA_signal   SV40 poly(A) signal: SV40 polyadenylation signal
   3025..3160    +  rep_origin     SV40 ori: SV40 origin of replication
   3181..3199    -  promoter       T7 promoter: promoter for bacteriophage T7 RNA polymerase
   3207..3362    +  CDS            lacZα (fragment): LacZα fragment of β-galactosidase; lacZ fragment
   3367..3795    +  rep_origin     f1 ori (sequence partly withheld): f1 bacteriophage origin of replication; arrow indicates direction of (+) strand synthesis
   3848..3952    +  promoter       AmpR promoter: bla
   3953..4813    +  CDS            AmpR: β-lactamase; bla; confers resistance to ampicillin, carbenicillin, and related antibiotics
   4984..5572    +  rep_origin     ori: high-copy-number ColE1/pMB1/pBR322/pUC origin of replication
   5755..5847    +  CDS            lacI (fragment): lac repressor; lacI; The lac repressor binds to the lac operator to inhibit transcription in E. coli. This inhibition can be relieved by adding lactose or isopropyl-β-D-thiogalactopyranoside (IPTG).
   5860..5881    +  protein_bind   CAP binding site: CAP binding activates transcription in the presence of cAMP. E. coli catabolite activator protein
   5896..5926    +  promoter       lac promoter: promoter for the E. coli lac operon
   5934..5950    +  protein_bind   lac operator: The lac repressor binds to the lac operator to inhibit transcription in E. coli. This inhibition can be relieved by adding lactose or isopropyl-β-D-thiogalactopyranoside (IPTG). lac repressor encoded by lacI
   5995..6013    +  promoter       T3 promoter: promoter for bacteriophage T3 RNA polymerase
   6041..6267    +  promoter       RSV promoter: Rous sarcoma virus enhancer/promoter
   6268..6448    +  LTR            5' LTR (truncated): truncated 5' long terminal repeat (LTR) from HIV-1
   6495..6620    +  misc_feature   HIV-1 Ψ: packaging signal of human immunodeficiency virus type 1
   6604..6967    +  CDS            HIV-1 gag (fragment): gag protein from human immunodeficiency virus 1; gag
   7113..7346    +  misc_feature   RRE: The Rev response element (RRE) of HIV-1 allows for Rev-dependent mRNA export from the nucleus to the cytoplasm.
   7723..7749    +  CDS            Rev (fragment): human immunodeficiency virus 1 (HIV-1) Rev protein; rev; enhances nuclear export of unspliced and incompletely spliced viral mRNAs
   7753..7993    +  promoter       U6 promoter: RNA polymerase III promoter for human U6 snRNA
   8023..8098    +  misc_RNA       gRNA scaffold: guide RNA scaffold for the Streptococcus pyogenes CRISPR/Cas9 system
   8154..8271    +  misc_feature   cPPT/CTS: central polypurine tract and central termination sequence of HIV-1
>Addgene plasmid #76446 | MERTK gRNA (BRDN0001146205) | addgene full sequence | sequence record 185854 | Addgene Assembled Sequence
CCCGGGTGCAAAGATGGATAAAGTTTTAAACAGAGAGGAATCTTTGCAGCTAATGGACCTTCTAGGTCTT
GAAAGGAGTGGGAATTGGCTCCGGTGCCCGTCAGTGGGCAGAGCGCACATCGCCCACAGTCCCCGAGAAG
TTGGGGGGAGGGGTCGGCAATTGATCCGGTGCCTAGAGAAGGTGGCGCGGGGTAAACTGGGAAAGTGATG
TCGTGTACTGGCTCCGCCTTTTTCCCGAGGGTGGGGGAGAACCGTATATAAGTGCAGTAGTCGCCGTGAA
CGTTCTTTTTCGCAACGGGTTTGCCGCCAGAACACAGGTAAGTGCCGTGTGTGGTTCCCGCGGGCCTGGC
CTCTTTACGGGTTATGGCCCTTGCGTGCCTTGAATTACTTCCACCTGGCTGCAGTACGTGATTCTTGATC
CCGAGCTTCGGGTTGGAAGTGGGTGGGAGAGTTCGAGGCCTTGCGCTTAAGGAGCCCCTTCGCCTCGTGC
TTGAGTTGAGGCCTGGCCTGGGCGCTGGGGCCGCCGCGTGCGAATCTGGTGGCACCTTCGCGCCTGTCTC
GCTGCTTTCGATAAGTCTCTAGCCATTTAAAATTTTTGATGACCTGCTGCGACGCTTTTTTTCTGGCAAG
ATAGTCTTGTAAATGCGGGCCAAGATCTGCACACTGGTATTTCGGTTTTTGGGGCCGCGGGCGGCGACGG
GGCCCGTGCGTCCCAGCGCACATGTTCGGCGAGGCGGGGCCTGCGAGCGCGGCCACCGAGAATCGGACGG
GGGTAGTCTCAAGCTGGCCGGCCTGCTCTGGTGCCTGGCCTCGCGCCGCCGTGTATCGCCCCGCCCTGGG
CGGCAAGGCTGGCCCGGTCGGCACCAGTTGCGTGAGCGGAAAGATGGCCGCTTCCCGGCCCTGCTGCAGG
GAGCTCAAAATGGAGGACGCGGCGCTCGGGAGAGCGGGCGGGTGAGTCACCCACACAAAGGAAAAGGGCC
TTTCCGTCCTCAGCCGTCGCTTCATGTGACTCCACGGAGTACCGGGCGCCGTCCAGGCACCTCGATTAGT
TCTCGAGCTTTTGGAGTACGTCGTCTTTAGGTTGGGGGGAGGGGTTTTATGCGATGGAGTTTCCCCACAC
TGAGTGGGTGGAGACTGAAGTTAGGCCAGCTTGGCACTTGATGTAATTCTCCTTGGAATTTGCCCTTTTT
GAGTTTGGATCTTGGTTCATTCTCAAGCCTCAGACAGTGGTTCAAAGTTTTTTTCTTCCATTTCAGGTGT
CGTGACGTACGGCCACCATGACCGAGTACAAGCCCACGGTGCGCCTCGCCACCCGCGACGACGTCCCCAG
GGCCGTACGCACCCTCGCCGCCGCGTTCGCCGACTACCCCGCCACGCGCCACACCGTCGATCCGGACCGC
CACATCGAGCGGGTCACCGAGCTGCAAGAACTCTTCCTCACGCGCGTCGGGCTCGACATCGGCAAGGTGT
GGGTCGCGGACGACGGCGCCGCCGTGGCGGTCTGGACCACGCCGGAGAGCGTCGAAGCGGGGGCGGTGTT
CGCCGAGATCGGCCCGCGCATGGCCGAGTTGAGCGGTTCCCGGCTGGCCGCGCAGCAACAGATGGAAGGC
CTCCTGGCGCCGCACCGGCCCAAGGAGCCCGCGTGGTTCCTGGCCACCGTCGGAGTCTCGCCCGACCACC
AGGGCAAGGGTCTGGGCAGCGCCGTCGTGCTCCCCGGAGTGGAGGCGGCCGAGCGCGCCGGGGTGCCCGC
CTTCCTGGAGACCTCCGCGCCCCGCAACCTCCCCTTCTACGAGCGGCTCGGCTTCACCGTCACCGCCGAC
GTCGAGGTGCCCGAAGGACCGCGCACCTGGTGCATGACCCGCAAGCCCGGTGCCTGAACGCGTTAAGTCG
ACAATCAACCTCTGGATTACAAAATTTGTGAAAGATTGACTGGTATTCTTAACTATGTTGCTCCTTTTAC
GCTATGTGGATACGCTGCTTTAATGCCTTTGTATCATGCTATTGCTTCCCGTATGGCTTTCATTTTCTCC
TCCTTGTATAAATCCTGGTTGCTGTCTCTTTATGAGGAGTTGTGGCCCGTTGTCAGGCAACGTGGCGTGG
TGTGCACTGTGTTTGCTGACGCAACCCCCACTGGTTGGGGCATTGCCACCACCTGTCAGCTCCTTTCCGG
GACTTTCGCTTTCCCCCTCCCTATTGCCACGGCGGAACTCATCGCCGCCTGCCTTGCCCGCTGCTGGACA
GGGGCTCGGCTGTTGGGCACTGACAATTCCGTGGTGTTGTCGGGGAAATCATCGTCCTTTCCTTGGCTGC
TCGCCTGTGTTGCCACCTGGATTCTGCGCGGGACGTCCTTCTGCTACGTCCCTTCGGCCCTCAATCCAGC
GGACCTTCCTTCCCGCGGCCTGCTGCCGGCTCTGCGGCCTCTTCCGCGTCTTCGCCTTCGCCCTCAGACG
AGTCGGATCTCCCTTTGGGCCGCCTCCCCGCGTCGACTTTAAGACCAATGACTTACAAGGCAGCTGTAGA
TCTTAGCCACTTTTTAAAAGAAAAGGGGGGACTGGAAGGGCTAATTCACTCCCAACGAAGACAAGATCTG
CTTTTTGCTTGTACTGGGTCTCTCTGGTTAGACCAGATCTGAGCCTGGGAGCTCTCTGGCTAACTAGGGA
ACCCACTGCTTAAGCCTCAATAAAGCTTGCCTTGAGTGCTTCAAGTAGTGTGTGCCCGTCTGTTGTGTGA
CTCTGGTAACTAGAGATCCCTCAGACCCTTTTAGTCAGTGTGGAAAATCTCTAGCAGTACGTATAGTAGT
TCATGTCATCTTATTATTCAGTATTTATAACTTGCAAAGAAATGAATATCAGAGAGTGAGAGGAACTTGT
TTATTGCAGCTTATAATGGTTACAAATAAAGCAATAGCATCACAAATTTCACAAATAAAGCATTTTTTTC
ACTGCATTCTAGTTGTGGTTTGTCCAAACTCATCAATGTATCTTATCATGTCTGGCTCTAGCTATCCCGC
CCCTAACTCCGCCCATCCCGCCCCTAACTCCGCCCAGTTCCGCCCATTCTCCGCCCCATGGCTGACTAAT
TTTTTTTATTTATGCAGAGGCCGAGGCCGCCTCGGCCTCTGAGCTATTCCAGAAGTAGTGAGGAGGCTTT
TTTGGAGGCCTAGGGACGTACCCAATTCGCCCTATAGTGAGTCGTATTACGCGCGCTCACTGGCCGTCGT
TTTACAACGTCGTGACTGGGAAAACCCTGGCGTTACCCAACTTAATCGCCTTGCAGCACATCCCCCTTTC
GCCAGCTGGCGTAATAGCGAAGAGGCCCGCACCGATCGCCCTTCCCAACAGTTGCGCAGCCTGAATGGCG
AATGGG
[124 nt withheld, positions 3367-3490]
C
[91 nt withheld, positions 3492-3582]
A
[49 nt withheld, positions 3584-3632]
CCTTTGACGTTGGAGTCCACGTTCTTT
[37 nt withheld, positions 3660-3696]
ACCCTATCTCGGTCTATTCTTTTGATTTATAAGGGATTTTGCCGATTTCGGCCTATTGGTTAAAAAATGA
GCTGATTTAACAAAAATTTAACGCGAATTTTAACAAAATATTAACGCTTACAATTTAGGTGGCACTTTTC
GGGGAAATGTGCGCGGAACCCCTATTTGTTTATTTTTCTAAATACATTCAAATATGTATCCGCTCATGAG
ACAATAACCCTGATAAATGCTTCAATAATATTGAAAAAGGAAGAGTATGAGTATTCAACATTTCCGTGTC
GCCCTTATTCCCTTTTTTGCGGCATTTTGCCTTCCTGTTTTTGCTCACCCAGAAACGCTGGTGAAAGTAA
AAGATGCTGAAGATCAGTTGGGTGCACGAGTGGGTTACATCGAACTGGATCTCAACAGCGGTAAGATCCT
TGAGAGTTTTCGCCCCGAAGAACGTTTTCCAATGATGAGCACTTTTAAAGTTCTGCTATGTGGCGCGGTA
TTATCCCGTATTGACGCCGGGCAAGAGCAACTCGGTCGCCGCATACACTATTCTCAGAATGACTTGGTTG
AGTACTCACCAGTCACAGAAAAGCATCTTACGGATGGCATGACAGTAAGAGAATTATGCAGTGCTGCCAT
AACCATGAGTGATAACACTGCGGCCAACTTACTTCTGACAACGATCGGAGGACCGAAGGAGCTAACCGCT
TTTTTGCACAACATGGGGGATCATGTAACTCGCCTTGATCGTTGGGAACCGGAGCTGAATGAAGCCATAC
CAAACGACGAGCGTGACACCACGATGCCTGTAGCAATGGCAACAACGTTGCGCAAACTATTAACTGGCGA
ACTACTTACTCTAGCTTCCCGGCAACAATTAATAGACTGGATGGAGGCGGATAAAGTTGCAGGACCACTT
CTGCGCTCGGCCCTTCCGGCTGGCTGGTTTATTGCTGATAAATCTGGAGCCGGTGAGCGTGGGTCTCGCG
GTATCATTGCAGCACTGGGGCCAGATGGTAAGCCCTCCCGTATCGTAGTTATCTACACGACGGGGAGTCA
GGCAACTATGGATGAACGAAATAGACAGATCGCTGAGATAGGTGCCTCACTGATTAAGCATTGGTAACTG
TCAGACCAAGTTTACTCATATATACTTTAGATTGATTTAAAACTTCATTTTTAATTTAAAAGGATCTAGG
TGAAGATCCTTTTTGATAATCTCATGACCAAAATCCCTTAACGTGAGTTTTCGTTCCACTGAGCGTCAGA
CCCCGTAGAAAAGATCAAAGGATCTTCTTGAGATCCTTTTTTTCTGCGCGTAATCTGCTGCTTGCAAACA
AAAAAACCACCGCTACCAGCGGTGGTTTGTTTGCCGGATCAAGAGCTACCAACTCTTTTTCCGAAGGTAA
CTGGCTTCAGCAGAGCGCAGATACCAAATACTGTTCTTCTAGTGTAGCCGTAGTTAGGCCACCACTTCAA
GAACTCTGTAGCACCGCCTACATACCTCGCTCTGCTAATCCTGTTACCAGTGGCTGCTGCCAGTGGCGAT
AAGTCGTGTCTTACCGGGTTGGACTCAAGACGATAGTTACCGGATAAGGCGCAGCGGTCGGGCTGAACGG
GGGGTTCGTGCACACAGCCCAGCTTGGAGCGAACGACCTACACCGAACTGAGATACCTACAGCGTGAGCT
ATGAGAAAGCGCCACGCTTCCCGAAGGGAGAAAGGCGGACAGGTATCCGGTAAGCGGCAGGGTCGGAACA
GGAGAGCGCACGAGGGAGCTTCCAGGGGGAAACGCCTGGTATCTTTATAGTCCTGTCGGGTTTCGCCACC
TCTGACTTGAGCGTCGATTTTTGTGATGCTCGTCAGGGGGGCGGAGCCTATGGAAAAACGCCAGCAACGC
GGCCTTTTTACGGTTCCTGGCCTTTTGCTGGCCTTTTGCTCACATGTTCTTTCCTGCGTTATCCCCTGAT
TCTGTGGATAACCGTATTACCGCCTTTGAGTGAGCTGATACCGCTCGCCGCAGCCGAACGACCGAGCGCA
GCGAGTCAGTGAGCGAGGAAGCGGAAGAGCGCCCAATACGCAAACCGCCTCTCCCCGCGCGTTGGCCGAT
TCATTAATGCAGCTGGCACGACAGGTTTCCCGACTGGAAAGCGGGCAGTGAGCGCAACGCAATTAATGTG
AGTTAGCTCACTCATTAGGCACCCCAGGCTTTACACTTTATGCTTCCGGCTCGTATGTTGTGTGGAATTG
TGAGCGGATAACAATTTCACACAGGAAACAGCTATGACCATGATTACGCCAAGCGCGCAATTAACCCTCA
CTAAAGGGAACAAAAGCTGGAGCTGCAAGCTTAATGTAGTCTTATGCAATACTCTTGTAGTCTTGCAACA
TGGTAACGATGAGTTAGCAACATGCCTTACAAGGAGAGAAAAAGCACCGTGCATGCCGATTGGTGGAAGT
AAGGTGGTACGATCGTGCCTTATTAGGAAGGCAACAGACGGGTCTGACATGGATTGGACGAACCACTGAA
TTGCCGCATTGCAGAGATATTGTATTTAAGTGCCTAGCTCGATACATAAACGGGTCTCTCTGGTTAGACC
AGATCTGAGCCTGGGAGCTCTCTGGCTAACTAGGGAACCCACTGCTTAAGCCTCAATAAAGCTTGCCTTG
AGTGCTTCAAGTAGTGTGTGCCCGTCTGTTGTGTGACTCTGGTAACTAGAGATCCCTCAGACCCTTTTAG
TCAGTGTGGAAAATCTCTAGCAGTGGCGCCCGAACAGGGACTTGAAAGCGAAAGGGAAACCAGAGGAGCT
CTCTCGACGCAGGACTCGGCTTGCTGAAGCGCGCACGGCAAGAGGCGAGGGGCGGCGACTGGTGAGTACG
CCAAAAATTTTGACTAGCGGAGGCTAGAAGGAGAGAGATGGGTGCGAGAGCGTCAGTATTAAGCGGGGGA
GAATTAGATCGCGATGGGAAAAAATTCGGTTAAGGCCAGGGGGAAAGAAAAAATATAAATTAAAACATAT
AGTATGGGCAAGCAGGGAGCTAGAACGATTCGCAGTTAATCCTGGCCTGTTAGAAACATCAGAAGGCTGT
AGACAAATACTGGGACAGCTACAACCATCCCTTCAGACAGGATCAGAAGAACTTAGATCATTATATAATA
CAGTAGCAACCCTCTATTGTGTGCATCAAAGGATAGAGATAAAAGACACCAAGGAAGCTTTAGACAAGAT
AGAGGAAGAGCAAAACAAAAGTAAGACCACCGCACAGCAAGCGGCCGCTGATCTTCAGACCTGGAGGAGG
AGATATGAGGGACAATTGGAGAAGTGAATTATATAAATATAAAGTAGTAAAAATTGAACCATTAGGAGTA
GCACCCACCAAGGCAAAGAGAAGAGTGGTGCAGAGAGAAAAAAGAGCAGTGGGAATAGGAGCTTTGTTCC
TTGGGTTCTTGGGAGCAGCAGGAAGCACTATGGGCGCAGCGTCAATGACGCTGACGGTACAGGCCAGACA
ATTATTGTCTGGTATAGTGCAGCAGCAGAACAATTTGCTGAGGGCTATTGAGGCGCAACAGCATCTGTTG
CAACTCACAGTCTGGGGCATCAAGCAGCTCCAGGCAAGAATCCTGGCTGTGGAAAGATACCTAAAGGATC
AACAGCTCCTGGGGATTTGGGGTTGCTCTGGAAAACTCATTTGCACCACTGCTGTGCCTTGGAATGCTAG
TTGGAGTAATAAATCTCTGGAACAGATTTGGAATCACACGACCTGGATGGAGTGGGACAGAGAAATTAAC
AATTACACAAGCTTAATACACTCCTTAATTGAAGAATCGCAAAACCAGCAAGAAAAGAATGAACAAGAAT
TATTGGAATTAGATAAATGGGCAAGTTTGTGGAATTGGTTTAACATAACAAATTGGCTGTGGTATATAAA
ATTATTCATAATGATAGTAGGAGGCTTGGTAGGTTTAAGAATAGTTTTTGCTGTACTTTCTATAGTGAAT
AGAGTTAGGCAGGGATATTCACCATTATCGTTTCAGACCCACCTCCCAACCCCGAGGGGACCCAGAGAGG
GCCTATTTCCCATGATTCCTTCATATTTGCATATACGATACAAGGCTGTTAGAGAGATAATTAGAATTAA
TTTGACTGTAAACACAAAGATATTAGTACAAAATACGTGACGTAGAAAGTAATAATTTCTTGGGTAGTTT
GCAGTTTTAAAATTATGTTTTAAAATGGACTATCATATGCTTACCGTAACTTGAAAGTATTTCGATTTCT
TGGCTTTATATATCTTGTGGAAAGGACGAAACACCGATGACTGAGCCATTACTCAGGTTTTAGAGCTAGA
AATAGCAAGTTAAAATAAGGCTAGTCCGTTATCAACTTGAAAAAGTGGCACCGAGTCGGTGCTTTTTTAA
GCTTGGCGTAACTAGATCTTGAGACAAATGGCAGTATTCATCCACAATTTTAAAAGAAAAGGGGGGATTG
GGGGGTACAGTGCAGGGGAAAGAATAGTAGACATAATAGCAACAGACATACAAACTAAAGAATTACAAAA
ACAAATTACAAAAATTCAAAATTTTCGGGTTTATTACAGGGACAGCAGAGATCCACTTTGGCGCCGGCTC
GAGGGGG
