>Addgene plasmid #76446 | MERTK gRNA (BRDN0001146205) | depositor partial sequence | sequence record 143906 | Target Sequence
ATGACTGAGCCATTACTCAG
