>Addgene plasmid #76446 | MERTK gRNA (BRDN0001146205) | addgene partial sequence | sequence record 185853 | hU6-F
AGAAAGTAATAATTTCTTGGGTAGTTTGCAGTTTTAAAATTATGTTTTAAAATGGACTATCATATGCTTA
CCGTAACTTGAAAGTATTTCGATTTCTTGGCTTTATATATCTTGTGGAAAGGACGAAACACCGATGACTG
AGCCATTACTCAGGTTTTAGAGCTAGAAATAGCAAGTTAAAATAAGGCTAGTCCGTTATCAACTTGAAAA
AGTGGCACCGAGTCGGTGCTTTTTTAAGCTTGGCGTAACTAGATCTTGAGACAAATGGCAGTATTCATCC
ACAATTTTAAAAGAAAAGGGGGGATTGGGGGGTACAGTGCAGGGGAAAGAATAGTAGACATAATAGCAAC
AGACATACAAACTAAAGAATTACAAAAACAAATTACAAAAATTCAAAATTTTCGGGTTTATTACAGGGAC
AGCAGAGATCCACTTTGGCGCCGGCTCGAGGGGGCCCGGGTGCAAAGATGGATAAAGTTTTAAACAGAGA
GGAATCTTTGCAGCTAATGGACCTTCTAGGTCTTGAAAGGAGTGGGAATTGGCTCCGGTGCCCGTCAGTG
GGCAGAGCGC
